>Addgene plasmid #64041 | Salmonella MTAN | addgene partial sequence | sequence record 119732 | T7 5'-TAATACGACTCACTATAGGG-3'
AAAGCAGGCTTCTAGAAAGAACAGGAGGAATTAACCATGGGCGGTTCTCACCACCATCATCATCACGGCG
GCCTGGTTCCACGCGGCTCCCATATGAAAATCGGTATCATCGGCGCGATGGAGGAGGAAGTGACTCTGCT
GCGTGATAAGATCGACAATCGCCAGACGATTACTCTGGGTGGTTGCGAGATTTATACCGGCCAGCTGAAC
GGTACTGAAGTAGCTCTGCTGAAATCTGGCATTGGTAAAGTGGCAGCCGCGCTGGGTGCAACCCTGCTGC
TGGAACACTGCAAACCGGATGTGATCATCAACACCGGCTCCGCGGGTGGTCTGGCAAGCACTCTGAAGGT
TGGTGATATTGTCGTCAGCGACGAAACCCGTTATCACGATGCAGACGTGACCGCATTCGGTTACGAATAC
GGTCAGCTGCCTGGCTGTCCGGCAGGCTTTAAGGCTGATGATAAACTGATCGCAGCGGCAGAGTCTTGCA
TCCGTGAACTGAACCTGAACGCTGTTCGTGGTCTGATCGTGTCCGGCGATGCCTTCATCAACGGCTCCGT
TGGTCTGGCTAAAATCCGTCACAACTTCCCGGACGCGGTCGCGGTAGAAATGGAGGCCACCGCAATCGCC
CACGTTTGCCACAACTTCAACGTGCCGTTTGTTGTGGTTCGCGCCATCTCTGATGTTGCAGACCAGCAAT
CCCACCTGTCTTTCGATGAATTCCTGGCGGTTGCAGCTAAACAGTCTACCCTGATGGTGGAAACGCTGGT
TCAAA
