>Addgene plasmid #64041 | Salmonella MTAN | addgene partial sequence | sequence record 120088 | T7term 5'-GCTAGTTATTGCTCAGCGG-3'
GCAGCCGGATCATCACCACTTTGTACAAGAAAGCTGGGTGGATCCTATTAACCGTGCGCCAGTTTTTGAA
CCAGCGTTTCCACCATCAGGGTAGACTGTTTAGCTGCAACCGCCAGGAATTCATCGAAAGACAGGTGGGA
TTGCTGGTCTGCAACATCAGAGATGGCGCGAACCACAACAAACGGCACGTTGAAGTTGTGGCAAACGTGG
GCGATTGCGGTGGCCTCCATTTCTACCGCGACCGCGTCCGGGAAGTTGTGACGGATTTTAGCCAGACCAA
CGGAGCCGTTGATGAAGGCATCGCCGGACACGATCAGACCACGAACAGCGTTCAGGTTCAGTTCACGGAT
GCAAGACTCTGCCGCTGCGATCAGTTTATCATCAGCCTTAAAGCCTGCCGGACAGCCAGGCAGCTGACCG
TATTCGTAACCGAATGCGGTCACGTCTGCATCGTGATAACGGGTTTCGTCGCTGACGACAATATCACCAA
CCTTCAGAGTGCTTGCCAGACCACCCGCGGAGCCGGTGTTGATGATCACATCCGGTTTGCAGTGTTCCAG
CAGCAGGGTTGCACCCAGCGCGGCTGCCACTTTACCAATGCCAGATTTCAGCAGAGCTACTTCAGTACCG
TTCAGCTGGCCGGTATAAATCTCGCAACCACCCAGAGTAATCGTCTGGCGATTGTCGATCTTATCACGCA
GCAGAGTCACTTCCTCCTCCATCGCGCCGATGATACCGATTTTCATATGGGAGCCGCGTGGAACCAGGCC
GCCGTGATGATGATGGTGGTGAGAACCGCCCATGGTTAATTCCTCCTGTTCTTTCTAGAAGCCTGCTTT
