[The description below was written by a language model from this plasmid's Addgene catalogue record.]
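Description:
Salmonella MTAN is a bacterial expression plasmid built on pDEST14, a commercial Gateway destination vector, and is intended for producing the Salmonella enterica 5'-methylthioadenosine/S-adenosylhomocysteine nucleosidase (MTAN) in E. coli. It is selected with ampicillin; the record lists the copy number as unknown and does not name the origin of replication. The record also does not state the promoter explicitly, although pDEST14 is generally known as a T7 promoter-driven vector, so expression would normally rely on a host strain supplying T7 RNA polymerase. No feature table accompanies the catalogue entry, so the exact arrangement of regulatory elements and recombination sites flanking the insert cannot be confirmed here.

The insert encodes MTAN fused to a histidine tag, which allows purification of the recombinant enzyme by immobilised metal affinity chromatography; the record does not say whether the tag is at the N- or C-terminus. The depositor notes that the gene may be codon-optimised for E. coli expression, so the coding sequence may differ from the native Salmonella gene. MTAN hydrolyses the glycosidic bond of methylthioadenosine and S-adenosylhomocysteine to release adenine. The associated publication describes a luciferase-linked continuous assay for characterising DNA methyltransferases, which suggests the purified enzyme serves as a coupling enzyme that converts the S-adenosylhomocysteine product of methyl transfer into adenine for downstream detection. The stated purpose in the record itself is simply expression of S. enterica MTAN in E. coli.
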