Addgene plasmid #64041: Salmonella MTAN
Purpose: Expression of S. enterica MTAN in E. coli
Depositing lab: Vern Schramm. Depositing organization: Albert Einstein College of Medicine. Publication: Characterizing DNA methyltransferases with an ultrasensitive luciferase-linked continuous assay. Hemeon I, Gutierrez JA, Ho MC, Schramm VL. Anal Chem. 2011 Jun 15;83(12):4996-5004. doi: 10.1021/ac200816m. Epub 2011 May 16. PubMed 21545095.
Backbone
  Vector backbone: pDEST14
  Backbone manufacturer: Invitrogen
  Vector type: Bacterial Expression
Growth in bacteria
  Bacterial resistance: Ampicillin, 100 μg/mL
  Growth temperature: 37°C
  Growth strain: DH5alpha
  Copy number: Unknown
Gene/Insert
  Gene/Insert name: Methylthioadenosine nucleosidase (alt names: MTAN; 5'-methylthioadenosine/S-adenosylhomocysteine nucleosidase)
  Species: Salmonella enterica
  Tag / fusion protein: Histidine tag
Terms and licenses: Academic/Nonprofit Terms; Industry Terms: Not Available to Industry
Depositor comments: Gene may be codon-optimized for E. coli expression.
How to cite: Salmonella MTAN was a gift from Vern Schramm (Addgene plasmid # 64041 ; http://n2t.net/addgene:64041 ; RRID:Addgene_64041)
